Addgene plasmid #23159: Tip alpha K102A/K104A (21-192)
Depositing lab: SeWon Suh. Depositing organization: Seoul National University. Publication: Crystal structure of the TNF-alpha-Inducing protein (Tipalpha) from Helicobacter pylori: Insights into Its DNA-binding activity. Jang JY, Yoon HJ, Yoon JY, Kim HS, Lee SJ, Kim KH, Kim do J, Jang S, Han BG, Lee BI, Suh SW. J Mol Biol. 2009 Sep 11. 392(1):191-7. 10.1016/j.jmb.2009.07.010 PubMed 19596016.
Backbone
  Vector backbone: pET28b(+)
  Backbone size w/o insert (bp): 5368
  Vector type: Bacterial Expression
Growth in bacteria
  Bacterial resistance: Kanamycin, 50 μg/mL
  Growth temperature: 37°C
  Growth strain: DH5alpha
  Copy number: Low Copy
Gene/Insert
  Gene/Insert name: TNF-α-inducing protein (alt name: Tipα)
  Species: Helicobacter pylori
  Insert size (bp): 516
  Mutation: changed lysine 102 and lysine 104 to alanine, and deleted amino acids 1-20
  GenBank ID: NP_207391
  Tag / fusion protein: His (N terminal on backbone)
  Cloning method: Restriction Enzyme; 5′ cloning site NdeI (not destroyed); 3′ cloning site XhoI (not destroyed)
  Sequencing primers: 5′ T7 promoter; 3′ T7 terminator
Terms and licenses: Academic/Nonprofit Terms; Industry Terms: Not Available to Industry
How to cite: Tip alpha K102A/K104A (21-192) was a gift from SeWon Suh (Addgene plasmid # 23159 ; http://n2t.net/addgene:23159 ; RRID:Addgene_23159)
