[The description below was written by a language model from this plasmid's Addgene catalogue record.]
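Description:
Tip alpha K102A/K104A (21-192) is a bacterial expression plasmid built on the pET28b(+) backbone (5368 bp without insert) and carrying a 516 bp fragment of the Helicobacter pylori TNF-α-inducing protein (Tipα). It confers kanamycin resistance, is listed as low copy, and is maintained in a cloning strain such as DH5alpha. No feature table accompanies the record. However, pET28-series vectors generally place the insert under a T7 promoter with lac operator control, followed by a T7 terminator. This fits the T7 promoter and T7 terminator sequencing primers listed for the plasmid. Protein production from such vectors normally requires an E. coli host that supplies T7 RNA polymerase, although the record does not name an expression strain.

The insert encodes residues 21-192 of Tipα, with the first 20 amino acids deleted, and carries two point substitutions that change lysine 102 and lysine 104 to alanine. It was cloned between the NdeI and XhoI sites, both of which are retained. This places the coding sequence in frame with the backbone-encoded N-terminal His tag, so the recombinant protein can be purified by immobilised metal affinity chromatography. The associated publication describes the crystal structure of Tipα and insights into its DNA-binding activity. The double lysine-to-alanine mutant was therefore probably made to test whether these basic residues contribute to DNA binding, in comparison with the wild-type truncated protein, but the catalogue fields do not state this purpose. The construct is suited to producing the mutant protein recombinantly for biochemical or structural work.
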