>Addgene plasmid #23159 | Tip alpha K102A/K104A (21-192) | addgene partial sequence | sequence record 29116 | 23159 with T7
TTCCCCTCTAGANTAATTTTGTTTAACTTTAAGAAGGAGATATACCATGGGCAGCAGCCATCATCATCAT
CATCACAGCAGCGGCCTGGTGCCGCGCGGCAGCCATATGCTGCAGGCTTGCACTTGCCCAAACACTTCAC
AAAGGAATTCTTTCTTGCAAGATGTGCCTTATTGGATGTTGCAAAATCGCAGTGAGTATATCACGCAAGG
GGTGGATAGCTCGCACATTGTAGATGGTAAGAAAACTGAAGAGATAGAAAAAATCGCTACCAAAAGAGCG
ACAATAAGAGTGGCACAAAATATTGTGCATAAACTTAAAGAAGCTTACCTTTCCAAAACCAATCGCATCG
CGCAAGCGATCACTAATGAAATGTTTATCCAAATGACACAGCCCATTTATGACAGCTTGATGAATGTGGA
TCGTTTAGGGATTTATATCAATCCTAACAATGAGGAAGTGTTTGCGTTAGTGCGCGCGCGTGGTTTTGAT
AAGGACGCTTTGAGCGAAGGGTTGCATAAAATGTCCTTAGACAATCAAGCGGTGAGTATCCTTGTGGCTA
AAGTGGAAGAAATCTTTAAAGATTCTGTCAATTACGGAGATGTTAAAGTCCCTATAGCCATGTAACCTCG
AGCCACCCACCACCCACCCACCACTGAGATCCCGGCNNNNTAACAAAGCCCGAAAGGAAAGCTGAGTTGG
CTGCTGCCAACCGCTGAGCAATAACTAGCATAACCCTCTTGGGGCCTCTAAACGGGTGCNTCGTGGAGGT
GGTTTTTTTGCTGAAAGGAGGACT
